Addgene plasmid #212529: pTwist-SARS-CoV-2 Spike-deltaC18 L368I
Purpose: Encodes SARS-CoV-2 spike L368I for pseudovirus production
Depositing lab: Alejandro Balazs. Depositing organization: Massachusetts General Hospital. Publication: Ongoing evolution of SARS-CoV-2 drives escape from mRNA vaccine-induced humoral immunity. Roederer AL, Cao Y, Denis KS, Sheehan ML, Li CJ, Lam EC, Gregory DJ, Poznansky MC, Iafrate AJ, Canaday DH, Gravenstein S, Garcia-Beltran WF, Balazs AB. medRxiv [Preprint]. 2024 Mar 7:2024.03.05.24303815. doi: 10.1101/2024.03.05.24303815. PubMed 38496628.
Backbone
  Vector backbone: pTwist-CMV-BetaGlobin-WPRE-Neo
  Backbone manufacturer: Twist
  Vector type: Mammalian Expression
Growth in bacteria
  Bacterial resistance: Ampicillin, 100 μg/mL
  Growth temperature: 37°C
  Growth strain: DH5alpha
  Copy number: High Copy
Gene/Insert
  Gene/Insert name: SARS-CoV-2 Spike L368I
  Species: Severe acute respiratory syndrome coronavirus 2
  Mutation: L368I
  Entrez Gene: S (a.k.a. GU280_gp02, spike glycoprotein)
  Promoter: CAG
  Cloning method: Ligation Independent Cloning
Terms and licenses: Academic/Nonprofit Terms; Industry Terms: Not Available to Industry
Depositor comments: Please visit https://www.medrxiv.org/content/10.1101/2024.03.05.24303815v1 for medRxiv preprint.
How to cite: pTwist-SARS-CoV-2 Spike-deltaC18 L368I was a gift from Alejandro Balazs (Addgene plasmid # 212529 ; http://n2t.net/addgene:212529 ; RRID:Addgene_212529)
