[The description below was written by a language model from this plasmid's Addgene catalogue record and pLannotate feature annotations shown in this document.]
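Description:
pTwist-SARS-CoV-2 Spike-deltaC18 L368I is a 10,462 nt mammalian expression plasmid built on the Twist pTwist-CMV-BetaGlobin-WPRE-Neo backbone. It encodes the SARS-CoV-2 spike glycoprotein carrying the L368I substitution. As the name indicates, the spike also has an 18-residue C-terminal truncation, a modification commonly used to improve spike incorporation into pseudotyped particles. The plasmid is propagated in E. coli at high copy from a ColE1/pUC-type origin and selected with ampicillin through the AmpR β-lactamase gene.

The spike coding sequence sits downstream of a CMV enhancer, CMV promoter elements and a truncated human β-globin intron, which promotes splicing-enhanced expression. The catalogue entry lists the promoter as CAG, but the feature table and the backbone name point to a CMV enhancer/promoter with a β-globin intron, so this discrepancy should be noted. Following the spike ORF is a WPRE, which increases transcript stability and expression. An SV40 polyadenylation signal is annotated after it, although on the opposite strand. A separate cassette places the neo gene under the SV40 early promoter with a bGH poly(A) signal, allowing G418 selection in mammalian cells. The mammalian cassettes are flanked by short 5' and 3' β-globin insulator elements. T7 and rrnG terminators and an upstream synthetic poly(A) signal likely limit read-through from neighbouring regions.

The construct supplies a spike envelope protein in trans for pseudovirus production, typically by co-transfection with packaging and reporter plasmids. The associated study concerns SARS-CoV-2 evolution and escape from mRNA vaccine-induced humoral immunity, which fits use of this single-mutation spike in pseudovirus neutralization assays.
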