Features (pLannotate 1.2.2; 21 found; start..end, strand, type, name):
      2..3766    +  CDS            S: SPIKE_SARS2 - Experimental evidence at protein level: Swiss-Prot protein existence level 1. [Spike glycoprotein]: May down-regulate host tetherin (BST2) by lysosomal degradation, thereby counteracting its antiviral activity. From Severe acute respiratory syndrome coronavirus 2 (2019-nCoV) (SARS-CoV-2).
   3840..4428    +  misc_feature   WPRE: woodchuck hepatitis virus posttranscriptional regulatory element
   4481..4602    -  polyA_signal   SV40 poly(A) signal: SV40 polyadenylation signal
   4625..4694    -  CDS            large T antigen (fragment): large T antigen from SV40 (simian virus 40)
   4717..4763    +  terminator     T7 terminator: transcription terminator for bacteriophage T7 RNA polymerase
   4793..4929    +  terminator     rrnG terminator: transcription terminator from the E. coli ribosomal RNA rrnG operon (Albrechtsen et al., 1991)
   4974..5045    +  misc_feature   3' β-globin insulator: insulator downstream of the human β-globin locus (Farrell et al., 2002)
   5090..5286    +  promoter       SV40 promoter: SV40 early promoter
   5300..6091    +  CDS            neo: KKA2_KLEPN - Also known as kan, nptII. Experimental evidence at protein level: Swiss-Prot protein existence level 1. Resistance to kanamycin, neomycin, paromomycin, ribostamycin, butirosin and gentamicin B. From Klebsiella pneumoniae.
   6105..6329    +  polyA_signal   bGH poly(A) signal: bovine growth hormone polyadenylation signal
   6525..7113    -  rep_origin     ori: high-copy-number ColE1/pMB1/pBR322/pUC origin of replication
   7285..7349    -  CDS            bla(M) (fragment): β-lactamase lacking the signal sequence; bla(M); allows cytosolic expression of β-lactamase
   7859..8719    +  CDS            AmpR: β-lactamase; bla; confers resistance to ampicillin, carbenicillin, and related antibiotics
   8732..8868    +  terminator     rrnG terminator: transcription terminator from the E. coli ribosomal RNA rrnG operon (Albrechtsen et al., 1991)
   9020..9091    +  misc_feature   5' β-globin insulator: insulator upstream of the human β-globin locus (Farrell et al., 2002)
   9096..9142    -  terminator     T7 terminator: transcription terminator for bacteriophage T7 RNA polymerase
   9160..9208    -  polyA_signal   poly(A) signal: synthetic polyadenylation signal
   9289..9592    +  enhancer       CMV enhancer: human cytomegalovirus immediate early enhancer
   9665..9682    -  promoter       CMV promoter (fragment): human cytomegalovirus (CMV) immediate early promoter
   9745..9796    +  promoter       CMVd2 promoter: truncated human cytomegalovirus (CMV) immediate early promoter that yields moderately reduced expression relative to the full-length promoter
   9930..10405   +  intron         β-globin intron: internally truncated intron from human β-globin
>Addgene plasmid #212529 | pTwist-SARS-CoV-2 Spike-deltaC18 L368I | addgene full sequence | sequence record 431556 | Addgene NGS Result
CATGTTTGTGTTCCTCGTTCTCCTGCCCCTCGTTTCTTCCCAATGCGTGAACCTCACAACTAGAACGCAG
CTCCCACCCGCTTACACGAACTCTTTTACTCGTGGAGTATACTATCCCGATAAAGTCTTTAGGTCCAGTG
TCCTTCATTCTACTCAAGACCTTTTCCTGCCATTCTTCTCAAATGTCACCTGGTTCCATGCTATCCACGT
TTCTGGCACCAACGGAACTAAACGATTTGATAATCCCGTCTTGCCATTTAACGATGGCGTATACTTTGCC
TCAACGGAGAAGTCCAACATTATCCGGGGATGGATATTTGGCACCACCCTGGACTCCAAGACACAGTCTC
TCCTCATTGTGAACAACGCCACCAATGTCGTCATCAAAGTCTGTGAATTTCAATTTTGTAACGATCCCTT
TCTCGGGGTTTATTATCATAAGAATAACAAGTCTTGGATGGAGTCAGAGTTCCGCGTTTACAGTTCCGCT
AACAACTGTACTTTTGAGTACGTTTCCCAACCATTTCTCATGGATCTTGAAGGGAAGCAAGGCAACTTCA
AGAATCTCCGCGAATTTGTGTTTAAGAATATAGACGGCTACTTCAAAATTTATAGCAAGCATACCCCGAT
AAATCTGGTTCGGGATCTCCCTCAAGGCTTCTCCGCGTTGGAACCCCTCGTGGACTTGCCGATTGGCATC
AACATCACCCGGTTCCAAACCCTTCTTGCCCTTCATCGAAGCTACCTCACGCCTGGCGACAGTAGTAGTG
GTTGGACAGCGGGCGCAGCAGCCTACTATGTGGGATATTTGCAACCACGCACCTTTCTTCTCAAATATAA
CGAAAACGGAACAATTACCGATGCCGTAGACTGTGCCCTCGATCCCCTGTCCGAAACTAAATGCACACTC
AAGTCCTTCACAGTTGAGAAAGGCATATACCAAACCAGTAACTTCCGCGTCCAACCCACCGAATCCATTG
TTCGATTCCCTAACATCACCAATTTGTGTCCTTTCGGTGAAGTATTTAATGCCACTCGATTTGCATCAGT
TTATGCCTGGAATCGCAAGCGAATATCAAATTGTGTTGCAGATTATAGTGTCATCTATAATAGCGCATCA
TTCAGCACTTTTAAGTGTTATGGGGTCAGCCCTACGAAATTGAATGACTTGTGTTTTACCAACGTTTACG
CAGATTCTTTCGTCATACGCGGCGACGAAGTCCGACAGATTGCACCGGGGCAAACCGGAAAGATAGCAGA
CTATAATTATAAGTTGCCGGATGACTTCACCGGCTGCGTTATAGCATGGAACTCCAATAATCTCGATTCA
AAAGTCGGCGGCAACTATAATTATCTTTACCGCCTGTTTCGCAAGTCAAATCTGAAGCCCTTTGAACGTG
ACATCTCCACCGAAATTTATCAAGCTGGCAGCACCCCATGTAATGGAGTGGAAGGGTTTAACTGTTATTT
TCCCCTTCAATCATACGGATTTCAACCAACAAATGGGGTGGGCTATCAACCATATCGGGTGGTAGTCTTG
AGCTTTGAGCTGCTCCACGCACCGGCTACAGTTTGCGGACCGAAGAAAAGCACTAACCTGGTGAAGAATA
AATGTGTGAACTTCAACTTTAATGGGCTCACCGGAACAGGGGTGCTGACAGAATCAAACAAGAAATTTCT
CCCTTTTCAACAATTTGGTAGAGACATTGCCGATACCACAGATGCCGTCCGCGATCCGCAAACACTGGAA
ATCCTCGATATAACACCCTGTAGCTTCGGCGGGGTCAGCGTGATAACTCCCGGAACGAACACATCCAACC
AAGTGGCTGTCCTGTATCAAGATGTCAACTGTACCGAAGTCCCTGTGGCGATACACGCCGACCAACTGAC
ACCCACCTGGAGAGTCTACTCAACAGGTTCCAATGTCTTTCAAACTAGAGCGGGTTGTCTCATTGGCGCT
GAGCATGTCAATAATTCATACGAATGTGATATTCCTATTGGGGCAGGAATCTGTGCGTCTTATCAAACTC
AAACGAACTCACCACGGCGCGCTCGCTCAGTAGCCAGCCAGTCCATAATCGCCTATACCATGAGTCTCGG
GGCTGAGAACTCCGTGGCTTATTCAAACAATTCCATCGCAATCCCAACTAACTTTACCATTAGCGTTACC
ACGGAAATCTTGCCCGTCAGCATGACTAAGACGAGCGTAGACTGTACGATGTATATCTGTGGGGATTCCA
CCGAGTGTAGCAACCTCTTGCTTCAATACGGGTCTTTCTGTACTCAACTCAACCGAGCATTGACCGGAAT
TGCGGTCGAACAAGACAAGAATACCCAAGAGGTGTTCGCACAAGTAAAGCAAATATACAAAACGCCGCCA
ATCAAAGATTTTGGCGGGTTTAATTTTAGCCAAATACTGCCAGACCCATCTAAGCCTTCAAAACGCAGCT
TTATCGAGGATCTGCTGTTCAACAAAGTTACGTTGGCTGACGCGGGTTTCATTAAGCAGTATGGGGATTG
TTTGGGAGACATTGCGGCCCGCGACCTTATCTGTGCTCAAAAATTCAATGGGTTGACAGTTCTGCCCCCT
CTGCTCACTGATGAGATGATTGCACAGTATACATCAGCATTGTTGGCAGGAACCATTACATCCGGCTGGA
CTTTTGGCGCGGGTGCGGCCCTTCAAATACCTTTCGCTATGCAAATGGCTTACAGATTCAATGGGATTGG
TGTCACGCAAAATGTATTGTATGAAAATCAGAAGCTGATCGCTAATCAATTTAACAGCGCGATTGGCAAG
ATCCAAGATTCACTGTCAAGCACAGCGTCCGCCCTCGGCAAACTCCAAGATGTTGTGAATCAAAACGCCC
AGGCCCTGAATACCCTCGTGAAGCAACTGAGTTCTAACTTCGGCGCAATCTCCAGCGTCCTCAACGACAT
ATTGTCCAGACTTGATAAGGTGGAAGCCGAGGTGCAAATTGATCGGCTCATCACAGGCAGGCTCCAGTCA
CTCCAAACTTATGTGACACAACAGTTGATCCGGGCTGCTGAGATACGAGCAAGCGCCAACCTGGCCGCCA
CTAAAATGTCAGAGTGCGTGCTCGGGCAGTCCAAACGGGTTGACTTTTGTGGCAAGGGCTATCACTTGAT
GTCCTTCCCCCAATCCGCCCCACATGGAGTGGTCTTTCTCCACGTCACTTATGTCCCTGCTCAAGAGAAG
AACTTTACGACAGCTCCAGCAATCTGTCACGATGGCAAAGCGCACTTTCCCAGGGAAGGCGTTTTCGTCA
GTAATGGCACGCATTGGTTTGTGACCCAAAGGAATTTCTATGAACCCCAAATCATAACCACTGACAATAC
ATTTGTCTCAGGCAACTGTGATGTGGTCATTGGGATCGTGAACAACACGGTATATGATCCCCTGCAACCC
GAGTTGGATAGCTTCAAAGAGGAATTGGATAAATACTTTAAGAATCATACTTCACCCGATGTTGATCTCG
GGGACATATCAGGAATAAATGCAAGTGTCGTCAACATTCAGAAAGAGATTGATCGCCTTAATGAGGTCGC
CAAGAACTTGAATGAATCTTTGATCGACTTGCAAGAACTGGGCAAATACGAACAATATATTAAATGGCCC
TGGTACATTTGGTTGGGCTTTATCGCCGGACTTATAGCTATCGTTATGGTCACAATTATGTTGTGCTGTA
TGACTAGCTGTTGTTCCTGCTTGAAAGGATGTTGCAGTTGCGGATCTTGTTGTAAATAAAGGATCCTCTA
GAAGTTGTCTCCTCCTGCACTGACTGACTGATACAATCGATTTCTGGATCCGCAGGCCTAATCAACCTCT
GGATTACAAAATTTGTGAAAGATTGACTGGTATTCTTAACTATGTTGCTCCTTTTACGCTATGTGGATAC
GCTGCTTTAATGCCTTTGTATCATGCTATTGCTTCCCGTATGGCTTTCATTTTCTCCTCCTTGTATAAAT
CCTGGTTGCTGTCTCTTTATGAGGAGTTGTGGCCCGTTGTCAGGCAACGTGGCGTGGTGTGCACTGTGTT
TGCTGACGCAACCCCCACTGGTTGGGGCATTGCCACCACCTGTCAGCTCCTTTCCGGGACTTTCGCTTTC
CCCCTCCCTATTGCCACGGCGGAACTCATCGCCGCCTGCCTTGCCCGCTGCTGGACAGGGGCTCGGCTGT
TGGGCACTGACAATTCCGTGGTGTTGTCGGGGAAGCTGACGTCCTTTCCATGGCTGCTCGCCTGTGTTGC
CACCTGGATTCTGCGCGGGACGTCCTTCTGCTACGTCCCTTCGGCCCTCAATCCAGCGGACCTTCCTTCC
CGCGGCCTGCTGCCGGCTCTGCGGCCTCTTCCGCGTCTTCGCCTTCGCCCTCAGACGAGTCGGATCTCCC
TTTGGGCCGCCTCCCCGCCTGTCTAGCTTGACTGACTGAGATACAGCGTACCTTCAGCTCACAGACATGA
TAAGATACATTGATGAGTTTGGACAAACCACAACTAGAATGCAGTGAAAAAAATGCTTTATTTGTGAAAT
TTGTGATGCTATTGCTTTATTTGTAACCATTATAAGCTGCAATAAACAAGTTAACAACAACAATTGCATT
CATTTTATGTTTCAGGTTCAGGGGGAGGTGTGGGAGGTTTTTTAAAGCAAGTAAAACCTCTACAAATGTG
GTATTGGCCCATCTCTATCGGTATCGTAGCATAACCCCTTGGGGCCTCTAAACGGGTCTTGAGGGGTTTT
TTGTGCCCCTCGGGCCGGATTGCTATCTACCGGCATTGGCGCAGAAAAAAATGCCTGATGCGACGCTGCG
CGTCTTATACTCCCACATATGCCAGATTCAGCAACGGATACGGCTTCCCCAACTTGCCCACTTCCATACG
TGTCCTCCTTACCAGAAATTTATCCTTAAGGTCGTCAGCTATCCTGCAGGCGATCTCTCGATTTCGATCA
AGACATTCCTTTAATGGTCTTTTCTGGACACCACTAGGGGTCAGAAGTAGTTCATCAAACTTTCTTCCCT
CCCTAATCTCATTGGTTACCTTGGGCTATCGAAACTTAATTAAGCGATCTGCATCTCAATTAGTCAGCAA
CCATAGTCCCGCCCCTAACTCCGCCCATCCCGCCCCTAACTCCGCCCAGTTCCGCCCATTCTCCGCCCCA
TCGCTGACTAATTTTTTTTATTTATGCAGAGGCCGAGGCCGCCTCGGCCTCTGAGCTATTCCAGAAGTAG
TGAGGAGGCTTTTTTGGAGGCCTAGGCTTTTGCAAAGGAGGTAGCCAACATGATTGAACAAGATGGATTG
CACGCAGGTTCTCCCGCCGCTTGGGTGGAGAGGCTATTCGGCTATGACTGGGCACAACAGACAATCGGCT
GCTCTGATGCCGCCGTGTTCCGGCTGTCAGCGCAGGGGCGCCCGGTTCTTTTTGTCAAGACCGACCTGTC
CGGTGCCCTGAATGAACTCCAGGACGAGGCAGCGCGGCTATCGTGGCTGGCCACGACGGGCGTTCCTTGC
GCAGCTGTGCTCGACGTTGTCACTGAAGCGGGAAGGGACTGGCTGCTATTGGGCGAAGTGCCGGGGCAGG
ATCTCCTGTCATCTCACCTTGCTCCTGCCGAGAAAGTATCCATCATGGCTGATGCAATGCGGCGGCTGCA
TACGCTTGATCCGGCTACCTGCCCATTCGACCACCAAGCGAAACATCGCATCGAGCGAGCACGTACTCGG
ATGGAAGCCGGTCTTGTCGATCAGGATGATCTGGACGAAGAGCATCAGGGGCTCGCGCCAGCCGAACTGT
TCGCCAGGCTCAAGGCGCGGATGCCCGACGGCGAGGATCTCGTCGTGACCCACGGCGATGCCTGCTTGCC
GAATATCATGGTGGAAAATGGCCGCTTTTCTGGATTCATCGACTGTGGCCGGCTGGGTGTGGCGGACCGC
TATCAGGACATAGCGTTGGCTACCCGTGATATTGCTGAAGAGCTTGGCGGCGAATGGGCTGACCGCTTCC
TCGTGCTTTACGGTATCGCCGCTCCCGATTCGCAGCGCATCGCCTTCTATCGCCTTCTTGACGAGTTCTT
CTAGTATGTAAGCCCTGTGCCTTCTAGTTGCCAGCCATCTGTTGTTTGCCCCTCCCCCGTGCCTTCCTTG
ACCCTGGAAGGTGCCACTCCCACTGTCCTTTCCTAATAAAATGAGGAAATTGCATCGCATTGTCTGAGTA
GGTGTCATTCTATTCTGGGGGGTGGGGTGGGGCAGGACAGCAAGGGGGAGGATTGGGAAGACAATAGCAG
GCATGCTGGGGATGCGGTGGGCTCTATGGTTAATTAACCAGTCAAGTCAGCTACTTGGCGAGATCGACTT
GTCTGGGTTTCGACTACGCTCAGAATTGCGTCAGTCAAGTTCGATCTGGTCCTTGCTATTGCACCCGTTC
TCCGATTACGAGTTTCATTTAAATCATGTGAGCAAAAGGCCAGCAAAAGGCCAGGAACCGTAAAAAGGCC
GCGTTGCTGGCGTTTTTCCATAGGCTCCGCCCCCCTGACGAGCATCACAAAAATCGACGCTCAAGTCAGA
GGTGGCGAAACCCGACAGGACTATAAAGATACCAGGCGTTTCCCCCTGGAAGCTCCCTCGTGCGCTCTCC
TGTTCCGACCCTGCCGCTTACCGGATACCTGTCCGCCTTTCTCCCTTCGGGAAGCGTGGCGCTTTCTCAT
AGCTCACGCTGTAGGTATCTCAGTTCGGTGTAGGTCGTTCGCTCCAAGCTGGGCTGTGTGCACGAACCCC
CCGTTCAGCCCGACCGCTGCGCCTTATCCGGTAACTATCGTCTTGAGTCCAACCCGGTAAGACACGACTT
ATCGCCACTGGCAGCAGCCACTGGTAACAGGATTAGCAGAGCGAGGTATGTAGGCGGTGCTACAGAGTTC
TTGAAGTGGTGGCCTAACTACGGCTACACTAGAAGAACAGTATTTGGTATCTGCGCTCTGCTGAAGCCAG
TTACCTTCGGAAAAAGAGTTGGTAGCTCTTGATCCGGCAAACAAACCACCGCTGGTAGCGGTGGTTTTTT
TGTTTGCAAGCAGCAGATTACGCGCAGAAAAAAAGGATCTCAAGAAGATCCTTTGATCTTTTCTACGGGG
TCTGACGCTCAGTGGAACGAAAACTCACGTTAAGGGATTTTGGTCATGAGATTATCAAAAAGGATCTTCA
CCTAGATCCTTTTAAATTAAAAATGAAGTTTTAAATCAATCTAAAGTATATATGAGTAAACTTGGTCTGA
CAGTTACCAATGCTTAATCAGTGAGGCACCTATCTCAGCGATCTGTCTATTTCGTTCATCCATAGTTGCA
TTTAAATTTCCGAACTCTCCAAGGCCCTCGTCGGAAAATCTTCAAACCTTTCGTCCGATCCATCTTGCAG
GCTACCTCTCGAACGAACTATCGCAAGTCTCTTGGCCGGCCTTGCGCCTTGGCTATTGCTTGGCAGCGCC
TATCGCCAGGTATTACTCCAATCCCGAATATCCGAGATCGGGATCACCCGAGAGAAGTTCAACCTACATC
CTCAATCCCGATCTATCCGAGATCCGAGGAATATCGAAATCGGGGCGCGCCTGGTGTACCGAGAACGATC
CTCTCAGTGCGAGTCTCGACGATCCATATCGTTGCTTGGCAGTCAGCCAGTCGGAATCCAGCTTGGGACC
CAGGAAGTCCAATCGTCAGATATTGTACTCAAGCCTGGTCACGGCAGCGTACCGATCTGTTTAAACCTAG
ATATTGATAGTCTGATCGGTCAACGTATAATCGAGTCCTAGCTTTTGCAAACATCTATCAAGAGACAGGA
TCAGCAGGAGGCTTTCGCATGAGTATTCAACATTTCCGTGTCGCCCTTATTCCCTTTTTTGCGGCATTTT
GCCTTCCTGTTTTTGCTCACCCAGAAACGCTGGTGAAAGTAAAAGATGCTGAAGATCAGTTGGGTGCGCG
AGTGGGTTACATCGAACTGGATCTCAACAGCGGTAAGATCCTTGAGAGTTTTCGCCCCGAAGAACGCTTT
CCAATGATGAGCACTTTTAAAGTTCTGCTATGTGGCGCGGTATTATCCCGTATTGACGCCGGGCAAGAGC
AACTCGGTCGCCGCATACACTATTCTCAGAATGACTTGGTTGAGTATTCACCAGTCACAGAAAAGCATCT
TACGGATGGCATGACAGTAAGAGAATTATGCAGTGCTGCCATAACCATGAGTGATAACACTGCGGCCAAC
TTACTTCTGACAACGATTGGAGGACCGAAGGAGCTAACCGCTTTTTTGCACAACATGGGGGATCATGTAA
CTCGCCTTGATCGTTGGGAACCGGAGCTGAATGAAGCCATACCAAACGACGAGCGTGACACCACGATGCC
TGTAGCAATGGCAACAACCTTGCGTAAACTATTAACTGGCGAACTACTTACTCTAGCTTCCCGGCAACAG
TTGATAGACTGGATGGAGGCGGATAAAGTTGCAGGACCACTTCTGCGCTCGGCCCTTCCGGCTGGCTGGT
TTATTGCTGATAAATCTGGAGCCGGTGAGCGTGGGTCTCGCGGTATCATTGCAGCACTGGGGCCAGATGG
TAAGCCCTCCCGTATCGTAGTTATCTACACGACGGGGAGTCAGGCAACTATGGATGAACGAAATAGACAG
ATCGCTGAGATAGGTGCCTCACTGATTAAGCATTGGTAACCGATTCTAGGTGCATTGGCGCAGAAAAAAA
TGCCTGATGCGACGCTGCGCGTCTTATACTCCCACATATGCCAGATTCAGCAACGGATACGGCTTCCCCA
ACTTGCCCACTTCCATACGTGTCCTCCTTACCAGAAATTTATCCTTAAGATCCCGAATCGTTTAAACTCG
ACTCTGGCTCTATCGAATCTCCGTCGTTTCGAGCTTACGCGAACAGCCGTGGCGCTCATTTGCTCGTCGG
GCATCGAATCTCGTCAGCTATCGTCAGCTTACCTTTTTGGCAGCGATCGCGGCTCCCGACATCTTGGACC
ATTAGCTCCACAGGTATCTTCTTCCCTCTAGTGGTCATAACAGCAGCTTCAGCTACCTCTCAATTCAAAA
AACCCCTCAAGACCCGTTTAGAGGCCCCAAGGGGTTATGCTATCAATCGTTGCGTTACACACACAAAAAA
CCAACACACATCCATCTTCGATGGATAGCGATTTTATTATCTAACTGCTGATCGAGTGTAGCCAGATCTA
GTAATCAATTACGGGGTCATTAGTTCATAGCCCATATATGGAGTTCCGCGTTACATAACTTACGGTAAAT
GGCCCGCCTGGCTGACCGCCCAACGACCCCCGCCCATTGACGTCAATAATGACGTATGTTCCCATAGTAA
CGCCAATAGGGACTTTCCATTGACGTCAATGGGTGGAGTATTTACGGTAAACTGCCCACTTGGCAGTACA
TCAAGTGTATCATATGCCAAGTACGCCCCCTATTGACGTCAATGACGGTAAATGGCCCGCCTGGCATTAT
GCCCAGTACATGACCTTATGGGACTTTCCTACTTGGCAGTACATCTACGTATTAGTCATCGCTATTACCA
TGCTGATGCGGTTTTGGCAGTACATCAATGGGCGTGGATAGCGGTTTGACTCACGGGGATTTCCAAGTCT
CCACCCCATTGACGTCAATGGGAGTTTGTTTTGGCACCAAAATCAACGGGACTTTCCAAAATGTCGTAAC
AACTCCGCCCCATTGACGCAAATGGGCGGTAGGCGTGTACGGTGGGAGGTCTATATAAGCAGAGCTGGTT
TAGTGAACCGTCAGATCGCCTGGAGACGCCATCCACGCTGTTTTGACCTCCATAGAAGACACCGGGACCG
ATCCAGCCTCCCCTCGAAGCTTACATGTGGTACCGAGCTCGGATCCTGAGAACTTCAGGGTGAGTCTATG
GGACCCTTGATGTTTTCTTTCCCCTTCTTTTCTATGGTTAAGTTCATGTCATAGGAAGGGGAGAAGTAAC
AGGGTACACATATTGACCAAATCAGGGTAATTTTGCATTTGTAATTTTAAAAAATGCTTTCTTCTTTTAA
TATACTTTTTTGTTTATCTTATTTCTAATACTTTCCCTAATCTCTTTCTTTCAGGGCAATAATGATACAA
TGTATCATGCCTCTTTGCACCATTCTAAAGAATAACAGTGATAATTTCTGGGTTAAGGCAATAGCAATAT
TTCTGCATATAAATATTTCTGCATATAAATTGTAACTGATGTAAGAGGTTTCATATTGCTAATAGCAGCT
ACAATCCAGCTACCATTCTGCTTTTATTTTATGGTTGGGATAAGGCTGGATTATTCTGAGTCCAAGCTAG
GCCCTTTTGCTAATCATGTTCATACCTCTTATCTTCCTCCCACAGCTCCTGGGCAACGTGCTGGTCTGTG
TGCTGGCCCATCACTTTGGCAAAGGCGGCCGC
